Addgene plasmid #198545: Sc++
Purpose: Expresses human codon-optimized Sc++ and blasticidin resistance: EFS promoter-Sc++-NLS-FLAG-P2A-BSD
Depositing lab: Hyongbum Kim. Depositing organization: Yonsei University Health System. Publication: Deep learning models to predict the editing efficiencies and outcomes of diverse base editors. Kim N, Choi S, Kim S, Song M, Seo JH, Min S, Park J, Cho SR, Kim HH. Nat Biotechnol. 2024 Mar;42(3):484-497. doi: 10.1038/s41587-023-01792-x PubMed 37188916.
Backbone
  Vector backbone: pFUGW
  Total vector size (bp): 12880
  Vector type: Mammalian Expression, Lentiviral, CRISPR
  Selectable markers: Blasticidin
Growth in bacteria
  Bacterial resistance: Ampicillin, 100 μg/mL
  Growth temperature: 37°C
  Growth strain: NEB Stable
  Copy number: Unknown
Gene/Insert
  Gene/Insert name: Sc++
  Insert size (bp): 4662
  Promoter: EFS
  Tag / fusion protein: NLS (C terminal on insert); FLAG (C terminal on insert); BSD (C terminal on insert)
  Cloning method: Gibson Cloning
  Sequencing primers: 5′ 5' - ggtcttgaaaggagtgggaattgg - 3'; 3′ 5' - CAGGTCGCTTGTCGCCTCC - 3'
Terms and licenses: Academic/Nonprofit Terms; Industry Terms: Not Available to Industry
How to cite: Sc++ was a gift from Hyongbum Kim (Addgene plasmid # 198545 ; http://n2t.net/addgene:198545 ; RRID:Addgene_198545)
