[The description below was written by a language model from this plasmid's Addgene catalogue record and pLannotate feature annotations shown in this document.]
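Description:
Sc++ is a lentiviral mammalian expression plasmid built on the pFUGW backbone (about 12.9 kb) that delivers a human codon-optimized CRISPR nuclease together with a drug-selection marker. It is propagated in E. coli through a high-copy ColE1/pUC-type origin with ampicillin resistance (AmpR). The backbone also carries an f1 origin and an SV40 promoter/origin plus EM7-driven BleoR (Zeocin) cassette lying outside the viral region.

The transfer cassette follows a third-generation layout. A CMV enhancer/promoter drives genomic RNA transcription from a truncated HIV-1 5' LTR, followed by the Ψ packaging signal with a gag fragment, the RRE for Rev-dependent nuclear export, and the cPPT/CTS. It ends with a WPRE to boost transcript expression, a truncated 3' LTR and a bGH polyadenylation signal.

Within this frame, the EFS (EF-1α core) promoter drives a single open reading frame: Sc++, then a C-terminal NLS and FLAG tag, then a P2A peptide and blasticidin S deaminase (BSD). The P2A sequence causes ribosomal skipping, so nuclease and resistance protein are made as separate polypeptides from one transcript and blasticidin selection enriches for nuclease-expressing cells. The automated annotation labels the large coding region as Streptococcus pyogenes Cas9 by similarity, and does not separately annotate the NLS, FLAG or P2A segments. The record itself names the insert only as Sc++ and does not state its origin or PAM preference. No guide RNA cassette is annotated, so the guide must be supplied separately.

The plasmid is suited to producing lentivirus for stable, selectable Sc++ expression in mammalian cells, and it was deposited with a study modelling the efficiencies and outcomes of genome editors.
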