Features (pLannotate 1.2.2; 34 found; start..end, strand, type, name):
    165..544     +  enhancer       CMV enhancer: human cytomegalovirus immediate early enhancer
    545..744     +  promoter       CMV promoter: human cytomegalovirus (CMV) immediate early promoter
    762..942     +  LTR            5' LTR (truncated): truncated 5' long terminal repeat (LTR) from HIV-1
    989..1114    +  misc_feature   HIV-1 Ψ: packaging signal of human immunodeficiency virus type 1
   1098..1461    +  CDS            HIV-1 gag (fragment): gag protein from human immunodeficiency virus 1; gag
   1607..1840    +  misc_feature   RRE: The Rev response element (RRE) of HIV-1 allows for Rev-dependent mRNA export from the nucleus to the cytoplasm.
   2217..2317    +  CDS            Rev (fragment): human immunodeficiency virus 1 (HIV-1) Rev protein; rev; enhances nuclear export of unspliced and incompletely spliced viral mRNAs
   2367..2484    +  misc_feature   cPPT/CTS: central polypurine tract and central termination sequence of HIV-1
   2533..2551    +  CDS            small t antigen (fragment): SV40 (simian virus 40) small t antigen
   2577..2788    +  promoter       EF-1α core promoter: core promoter for human elongation factor EF-1α
   2813..6937    +  CDS            cas9: CAS9_STRP1 - Also known as csn1 From Streptococcus pyogenes serotype M1.
   7076..7474    +  CDS            BSD: blasticidin S deaminase; Aspergillus terreus BSD; confers resistance to blasticidin
   7475..7496    +  misc_feature   MCS (fragment): pBluescript multiple cloning site
   7499..8087    +  misc_feature   WPRE: woodchuck hepatitis virus posttranscriptional regulatory element
   8024..8605    +  CDS            nef (fragment): NEF_HV1H2 - Experimental evidence at protein level: Swiss-Prot protein existence level 1. Extracellular Nef protein targets CD4(+) T-lymphocytes for apoptosis by interacting with CXCR4 surface receptors. From Human immunodeficiency virus type 1 group M subtype B (isolate HXB2) (HIV-1).
   8612..8792    +  LTR            5' LTR (truncated): truncated 5' long terminal repeat (LTR) from HIV-1
   8824..9048    +  polyA_signal   bGH poly(A) signal: bovine growth hormone polyadenylation signal
   9052..9073    +  promoter       SV40 promoter (fragment): SV40 enhancer and early promoter
   9094..9522    +  rep_origin     f1 ori (sequence partly withheld): f1 bacteriophage origin of replication; arrow indicates direction of (+) strand synthesis
   9549..9620    +  promoter       SV40 promoter (fragment): SV40 enhancer and early promoter
   9621..9692    +  promoter       SV40 promoter (fragment): SV40 enhancer and early promoter
   9696..9830    +  rep_origin     SV40 ori: SV40 origin of replication
   9892..9939    +  promoter       EM7 promoter: synthetic bacterial promoter&nbsp
   9958..10332   +  CDS            BleoR: antibiotic-binding protein; Sh ble from Streptoalloteichus hindustanus; confers resistance to bleomycin, phleomycin, and Zeocin™
  10342..10467   +  CDS            ble (fragment): BLE_KLEPN - Experimental evidence at protein level: Swiss-Prot protein existence level 1. Binding protein with a strong affinity to the bleomycin family of antibiotics. Binds to CL990; an antimitotic-antibiotic compound. From Klebsiella pneumoniae.
  10462..10583   +  polyA_signal   SV40 poly(A) signal: SV40 polyadenylation signal
  10654..10676   -  protein_bind   lac operator (fragment): The lac repressor binds to the lac operator to inhibit transcription in E. coli. This inhibition can be relieved by adding lactose or isopropyl-β-D-thiogalactopyranoside (IPTG). lac repressor encoded by lacI
  10680..10710   -  promoter       lac promoter: promoter for the E. coli lac operon
  10725..10746   -  protein_bind   CAP binding site: CAP binding activates transcription in the presence of cAMP. E. coli catabolite activator protein
  10759..10851   -  CDS            lacI (fragment): lac repressor; lacI; The lac repressor binds to the lac operator to inhibit transcription in E. coli. This inhibition can be relieved by adding lactose or isopropyl-β-D-thiogalactopyranoside (IPTG).
  11034..11622   -  rep_origin     ori: high-copy-number ColE1/pMB1/pBR322/pUC origin of replication
  11793..12653   -  CDS            AmpR: β-lactamase; bla; confers resistance to ampicillin, carbenicillin, and related antibiotics
  12654..12758   -  promoter       AmpR promoter: bla
  12817..10      -  misc_feature   bom (fragment) (across the origin): basis of mobility region from pBR322
>Addgene plasmid #198545 | Sc++ | addgene full sequence | sequence record 388902 | Addgene NGS Result
AAGCCAGTATCTGCTCCCTGCTTGTGTGTTGGAGGTCGCTGAGTAGTGCGCGAGCAAAATTTAAGCTACA
ACAAGGCAAGGCTTGACCGACAATTGCATGAAGAATCTGCTTAGGGTTAGGCGTTTTGCGCTGCTTCGCG
ATGTACGGGCCAGATATACGCGTTGACATTGATTATTGACTAGTTATTAATAGTAATCAATTACGGGGTC
ATTAGTTCATAGCCCATATATGGAGTTCCGCGTTACATAACTTACGGTAAATGGCCCGCCTGGCTGACCG
CCCAACGACCCCCGCCCATTGACGTCAATAATGACGTATGTTCCCATAGTAACGCCAATAGGGACTTTCC
ATTGACGTCAATGGGTGGAGTATTTACGGTAAACTGCCCACTTGGCAGTACATCAAGTGTATCATATGCC
AAGTACGCCCCCTATTGACGTCAATGACGGTAAATGGCCCGCCTGGCATTATGCCCAGTACATGACCTTA
TGGGACTTTCCTACTTGGCAGTACATCTACGTATTAGTCATCGCTATTACCATGGTGATGCGGTTTTGGC
AGTACATCAATGGGCGTGGATAGCGGTTTGACTCACGGGGATTTCCAAGTCTCCACCCCATTGACGTCAA
TGGGAGTTTGTTTTGGCACCAAAATCAACGGGACTTTCCAAAATGTCGTAACAACTCCGCCCCATTGACG
CAAATGGGCGGTAGGCGTGTACGGTGGGAGGTCTATATAAGCAGCGCGTTTTGCCTGTACTGGGTCTCTC
TGGTTAGACCAGATCTGAGCCTGGGAGCTCTCTGGCTAACTAGGGAACCCACTGCTTAAGCCTCAATAAA
GCTTGCCTTGAGTGCTTCAAGTAGTGTGTGCCCGTCTGTTGTGTGACTCTGGTAACTAGAGATCCCTCAG
ACCCTTTTAGTCAGTGTGGAAAATCTCTAGCAGTGGCGCCCGAACAGGGACTTGAAAGCGAAAGGGAAAC
CAGAGGAGCTCTCTCGACGCAGGACTCGGCTTGCTGAAGCGCGCACGGCAAGAGGCGAGGGGCGGCGACT
GGTGAGTACGCCAAAAATTTTGACTAGCGGAGGCTAGAAGGAGAGAGATGGGTGCGAGAGCGTCAGTATT
AAGCGGGGGAGAATTAGATCGCGATGGGAAAAAATTCGGTTAAGGCCAGGGGGAAAGAAAAAATATAAAT
TAAAACATATAGTATGGGCAAGCAGGGAGCTAGAACGATTCGCAGTTAATCCTGGCCTGTTAGAAACATC
AGAAGGCTGTAGACAAATACTGGGACAGCTACAACCATCCCTTCAGACAGGATCAGAAGAACTTAGATCA
TTATATAATACAGTAGCAACCCTCTATTGTGTGCATCAAAGGATAGAGATAAAAGACACCAAGGAAGCTT
TAGACAAGATAGAGGAAGAGCAAAACAAAAGTAAGACCACCGCACAGCAAGCGGCCGCTGATCTTCAGAC
CTGGAGGAGGAGATATGAGGGACAATTGGAGAAGTGAATTATATAAATATAAAGTAGTAAAAATTGAACC
ATTAGGAGTAGCACCCACCAAGGCAAAGAGAAGAGTGGTGCAGAGAGAAAAAAGAGCAGTGGGAATAGGA
GCTTTGTTCCTTGGGTTCTTGGGAGCAGCAGGAAGCACTATGGGCGCAGCGTCAATGACGCTGACGGTAC
AGGCCAGACAATTATTGTCTGGTATAGTGCAGCAGCAGAACAATTTGCTGAGGGCTATTGAGGCGCAACA
GCATCTGTTGCAACTCACAGTCTGGGGCATCAAGCAGCTCCAGGCAAGAATCCTGGCTGTGGAAAGATAC
CTAAAGGATCAACAGCTCCTGGGGATTTGGGGTTGCTCTGGAAAACTCATTTGCACCACTGCTGTGCCTT
GGAATGCTAGTTGGAGTAATAAATCTCTGGAACAGATTTGGAATCACACGACCTGGATGGAGTGGGACAG
AGAAATTAACAATTACACAAGCTTAATACACTCCTTAATTGAAGAATCGCAAAACCAGCAAGAAAAGAAT
GAACAAGAATTATTGGAATTAGATAAATGGGCAAGTTTGTGGAATTGGTTTAACATAACAAATTGGCTGT
GGTATATAAAATTATTCATAATGATAGTAGGAGGCTTGGTAGGTTTAAGAATAGTTTTTGCTGTACTTTC
TATAGTGAATAGAGTTAGGCAGGGATATTCACCATTATCGTTTCAGACCCACCTCCCAACCCCGAGGGGA
CCCGACAGGCCCGAAGGAATAGAAGAAGAAGGTGGAGAGAGAGACAGAGACAGATCCATTCGATTAGTGA
ACGGATCGGCACTGCGTGCGCCAATTCTGCAGACAAATGGCAGTATTCATCCACAATTTTAAAAGAAAAG
GGGGGATTGGGGGGTACAGTGCAGGGGAAAGAATAGTAGACATAATAGCAACAGACATACAAACTAAAGA
ATTACAAAAACAAATTACAAAAATTCAAAATTTTCGGGTTTATTACAGGGACAGCAGAGATCCAGTTTGG
TTAATTAGCTAGCTAGGTCTTGAAAGGAGTGGGAATTGGCTCCGGTGCCCGTCAGTGGGCAGAGCGCACA
TCGCCCACAGTCCCCGAGAAGTTGGGGGGAGGGGTCGGCAATTGATCCGGTGCCTAGAGAAGGTGGCGCG
GGGTAAACTGGGAAAGTGATGTCGTGTACTGGCTCCGCCTTTTTCCCGAGGGTGGGGGAGAACCGTATAT
AAGTGCAGTAGTCGCCGTGAACGTTCTTTTTCGCAACGGGTTTGCCGCCAGAACACAGGACCGGTTCTAG
AGCGCTGCCACCATGGAAAAGAAATATAGCATTGGGCTGGACATTGGAACAAACTCCGTGGGCTGGGCTG
TGATTACTGATGATTACAAAGTGCCTTCAAAGAAGTTTAAGGTGCTGGGCAACACCAATAGAAAGTCTAT
CAAGAAGAACCTGATGGGCGCCCTGCTGTTCGACAGCGGAGAGACAGCCGAGGCAACCCGGCTGAAGAGA
ACAGCCCGGAGAAGGTACACCCGCCGGAAGAACCGGATCAGATACCTCCAGGAGATTTTCGCCAATGAGA
TGGCCAAGCTGGACGATAGCTTCTTTCAGAGACTGGAGGAGTCCTTCCTGGTGGAGGAGGACAAGAAGAA
CGAGAGGCACCCAATCTTTGGCAATCTGGCCGATGAGGTGGCCTATCACAGAAATTACCCTACCATCTAT
CACCTGAGGAAGAAGCTGGCCGATAGCCCAGAGAAGGCCGACCTGCGCCTGATCTACCTGGCCCTGGCCC
ACATCATCAAGTTCCGGGGCCACTTTCTGATCGAGGGCAAGCTGAACGCCGAGAACAGCGACGTGGCCAA
GCTGTTCTACCAGCTGATCCAGACATATAACCAGCTGTTTGAGGAGTCTCCCCTGGATGAGATCGAGGTG
GACGCCAAGGGCATCCTGAGCGCCAGACTGTCTAAGAGCAAGAGGCTGGAGAAGCTGATCGCCGTGTTCC
CAAACGAGAAGAAGAATGGCCTGTTTGGCAATATCATCGCCCTGGCCCTGGGCCTGACCCCAAACTTCAA
GTCCAATTTTGACCTGACAGAGGATGCCAAGCTCCAGCTGTCTAAGGATACCTACGACGATGACCTGGAC
GAGCTGCTGGGCCAGATCGGCGACCAGTATGCCGATCTGTTCTCTGCCGCCAAGAACCTGAGCGATGCCA
TCCTGCTGTCCGACATCCTGAGATCCAATTCTGAGGTGACAAAGGCCCCTCTGAGCGCCAGCATGGTGAA
GCGGTACGATGAGCACCACCAGGACCTGGCCCTGCTGAAGACCCTGGTGCGGCAGCAGTTCCCAGAGAAG
TATGCCGAGATTTTCAAGGATGACACAAAGAACGGCTACGCCGGCTATGTGGGCGCCGACAAGAAGCTGA
GGAAGCGCAGCGGCAAGCTGGCCACCGAGGAGGAGTTCTACAAGTTTATCAAGCCTATCCTGGAGAAGAT
GGACGGAGCAGAGGAGCTGCTGGCCAAGCTGAACAGGGATGACCTGCTGAGGAAGCAGCGCACATTTGAT
AATGGCAGCATCCCTCACCAGATCCACCTGAAGGAGCTGCACGCCATCCTGAGAAGGCAGGAGGAGTTCT
ACCCATTTCTGAAGGAGAACAGAGAGAAGATCGAGAAGATCCTGACCTTCAGAATCCCCTACTATGTGGG
ACCTCTGGCCAGGGGCAACTCTCGCTTTGCCTGGCTGACCAGAAAGAGCGAGGAGGCCATCACACCCTGG
AATTTCGAGGAGGTGGTGGACAAGGGAGCCAGCGCCCAGTCCTTCATCGAGAGGATGACAAACTTTGATG
AGCAGCTGCCAAATAAGAAGGTGCTGCCCAAGCACTCCCTGCTGTACGAGTATTTCACAGTGTACAATGA
GCTGACCAAGGTGAAGTATGTGACAGAGCGGATGAGAAAGCCTGAGTTCCTGTCTGGCGAGCAGAAGAAG
GCCATCGTGGACCTGCTGTTTAAGACAAACCGCAAGGTGACCGTGAAGCAGCTGAAGGAGGATTACTTCA
AGAAGATCGAGTGCTTTGACAGCGTGGAGATCATCGGCGTGGAGGATCGGTTTAATGCCTCCCTGGGCAC
CTATCACGACCTGCTGAAGATCATCAAGGATAAGGACTTCCTGGATAACGAGGAGAATGAGGACATCCTG
GAGGACATCGTGCTGACCCTGACCCTGTTTGAGGACCGCGAGATGATCGAGGAGCGGCTGAAGACCTACG
CCCACCTGTTCGATGACAAAGTGATGAAGCAGCTGAAGCGCCGGCACTATACAGGATGGGGCCGGCTGAG
CAGAAAGATGATCAACGGCATCAGAGATAAGCAGTCCGGCAAGACCATCCTGGATTTTCTGAAGTCTGAC
GGCTTCAGCAACAGGAACTTCATGCAGCTGATCCACGATGACAGCCTGACATTCAAGGAGGAGATCGAGA
AGGCCCAGGTGTCTGGCCAGGGCGATAGCCTGCACGAGCAGATCGCCGACCTGGCAGGCTCCCCAGCCAT
CAAGAAGGGCATCCTCCAGACCGTGAAGATCGTGGACGAGCTGGTGAAAGTGATGGGCCACAAGCCCGAG
AACATCGTGATCGAGATGGCCCGCGAGAATCAGACCACAACCAAGGGCCTCCAGCAGTCCAGGGAGCGCA
AGAAGCGGATCGAGGAGGGCATCAAGGAGCTGGAGTCTCAGATCCTGAAGGAGAACCCCGTGGAGAATAC
CCAGCTCCAGAACGAGAAGCTGTACCTGTACTACCTCCAGAATGGCAGAGACATGTATGTGGATCAGGAG
CTGGACATCAACAGGCTGAGCGATTACGACGTGGATCACATCGTGCCCCAGTCTTTCATCAAGGATGACA
GCATCGACAATAAGGTGCTGACACGGTCCGTGGAGAACAGGGGCAAGTCCGATAATGTGCCTTCTGAGGA
GGTGGTGAAGAAGATGAAGAACTATTGGCGCCAGCTGCTGAATGCCAAGCTGATCACCCAGCGCAAGTTT
GACAACCTGACAAAGGCAGAGAGGGGAGGCCTGTCTGAGGCAGATAAGGCCGGCTTCATCAAGAGACAGC
TGGTGGAGACAAGGCAGATCACCAAGCACGTGGCCAGAATCCTGGACAGCCGGATGAACACCAAGCGGGA
CAAGAATGATAAGCCTATCCGGGAGGTGAAAGTGATCACCCTGAAGTCCAAGCTGGTGTCTGATTTCCGC
AAGGACTTTCAGCTGTACAAGGTGCGGGACATCAACAATTACCACCACGCCCACGATGCCTATCTGAACG
CCGTGGTGGGCACCGCCCTGATCAAGAAGTATCCAAAGCTGGAGAGCGAGTTCGTGTACGGCGATTATAA
GGTGTACGACGTGAGAAAGATGATCGCCAAGTCTGAGCAGGAGATCGGCAAGGCCACCGCCAAGAGGTTC
TTTTACAGCAACATCATGAATTTCTTTAAGACAGAGGTGAAGCTGGCCAACGGAGAGATCAGGAAGCGGC
CCCTGATCGAGACAAACGGCGAGACAGGCGAGGTGGTGTGGAATAAGGAGAAGGACTTTGCCACCGTGAG
AAAGGTGCTGGCCATGCCCCAAGTGAATATCGTGAAGAAGACAGAGGTGCAGACCGGCGGCTTCTCTAAG
GAGAGCATCCTGTCCAAGAGGGAGTCCGCCAAGCTGATCCCCCGCAAGAAGGGCTGGGATACCCGGAAGT
ACGGCGGCTTTGGCTCCCCTACAGTGGCCTATTCTATCCTGGTGGTGGCCAAGGTGGAGAAGGGCAAGGC
CAAGAAGCTGAAGTCCGTGAAGGTGCTGGTGGGCATCACCATCATGGAGAAGGGCTCTTACGAGAAGGAC
CCCATCGGCTTCCTGGAGGCCAAGGGCTATAAGGACATCAAGAAGGAGCTGATCTTCAAGCTGCCTAAGT
ACAGCCTGTTTGAGCTGGAGAACGGCAGAAGGCGCATGCTGGCCTCCGCCAAGGAGCTCCAGAAGGCCAA
TGAGCTGGTGCTGCCACAGCACCTGGTGCGCCTGCTGTACTATACACAGAACATCAGCGCCACAACCGGC
TCCAACAATCTGGGCTACATCGAGCAGCACCGGGAGGAGTTCAAGGAGATTTTCGAGAAGATCATCGACT
TCTCCGAGAAGTATATCCTGAAGAACAAGGTGAACTCTAATCTGAAGAGCTCCTTCGATGAGCAGTTTGC
CGTGTCTGACAGCATCCTGCTGTCCAATTCTTTCGTGTCCCTGCTGAAGTACACCAGCTTTGGCGCCTCC
GGCGGCTTCACATTTCTGGACCTGGATGTGAAGCAGGGCAGGCTGCGCTATCAGACAGTGACCGAGGTGC
TGGATGCCACCCTGATCTACCAGAGCATTACCGGACTGTATGAAACTCGGACTGACCTGAGCCAGCTGGG
GGGGGACAAGCGACCTGCCGCCACAAAGAAGGCTGGACAGGCTAAGAAGAAGAAAGATTACAAAGACGAT
GACGATAAGGGATCCGGCGCAACAAACTTCTCTCTGCTGAAACAAGCCGGAGATGTCGAAGAGAATCCTG
GACCGATGGCCAAGCCTTTGTCTCAAGAAGAATCCACCCTCATTGAAAGAGCAACGGCTACAATCAACAG
CATCCCCATCTCTGAAGACTACAGCGTCGCCAGCGCAGCTCTCTCTAGCGACGGCCGCATCTTCACTGGT
GTCAATGTATATCATTTTACTGGGGGACCTTGTGCAGAACTCGTGGTGCTGGGCACTGCTGCTGCTGCGG
CAGCTGGCAACCTGACTTGTATCGTCGCGATCGGAAATGAGAACAGGGGCATCTTGAGCCCCTGCGGACG
GTGCCGACAGGTGCTTCTCGATCTGCATCCTGGGATCAAAGCCATAGTGAAGGACAGTGATGGACAGCCG
ACGGCAGTTGGGATTCGTGAATTGCTGCCCTCTGGTTATGTGTGGGAGGGCTAAGAATTCGATATCAAGC
TTATCGGTAATCAACCTCTGGATTACAAAATTTGTGAAAGATTGACTGGTATTCTTAACTATGTTGCTCC
TTTTACGCTATGTGGATACGCTGCTTTAATGCCTTTGTATCATGCTATTGCTTCCCGTATGGCTTTCATT
TTCTCCTCCTTGTATAAATCCTGGTTGCTGTCTCTTTATGAGGAGTTGTGGCCCGTTGTCAGGCAACGTG
GCGTGGTGTGCACTGTGTTTGCTGACGCAACCCCCACTGGTTGGGGCATTGCCACCACCTGTCAGCTCCT
TTCCGGGACTTTCGCTTTCCCCCTCCCTATTGCCACGGCGGAACTCATCGCCGCCTGCCTTGCCCGCTGC
TGGACAGGGGCTCGGCTGTTGGGCACTGACAATTCCGTGGTGTTGTCGGGGAAATCATCGTCCTTTCCTT
GGCTGCTCGCCTGTGTTGCCACCTGGATTCTGCGCGGGACGTCCTTCTGCTACGTCCCTTCGGCCCTCAA
TCCAGCGGACCTTCCTTCCCGCGGCCTGCTGCCGGCTCTGCGGCCTCTTCCGCGTCTTCGCCTTCGCCCT
CAGACGAGTCGGATCTCCCTTTGGGCCGCCTCCCCGCATCGATACCGTCGACCTCGAGACCTAGAAAAAC
ATGGAGCAATCACAAGTAGCAATACAGCAGCTACCAATGCTGATTGTGCCTGGCTAGAAGCACAAGAGGA
GGAGGAGGTGGGTTTTCCAGTCACACCTCAGGTACCTTTAAGACCAATGACTTACAAGGCAGCTGTAGAT
CTTAGCCACTTTTTAAAAGAAAAGGGGGGACTGGAAGGGCTAATTCACTCCCAACGAAGACAAGATATCC
TTGATCTGTGGATCTACCACACACAAGGCTACTTCCCTGATTGGCAGAACTACACACCAGGGCCAGGGAT
CAGATATCCACTGACCTTTGGATGGTGCTACAAGCTAGTACCAGTTGAGCAAGAGAAGGTAGAAGAAGCC
AATGAAGGAGAGAACACCCGCTTGTTACACCCTGTGAGCCTGCATGGGATGGATGACCCGGAGAGAGAAG
TATTAGAGTGGAGGTTTGACAGCCGCCTAGCATTTCATCACATGGCCCGAGAGCTGCATCCGGACTGTAC
TGGGTCTCTCTGGTTAGACCAGATCTGAGCCTGGGAGCTCTCTGGCTAACTAGGGAACCCACTGCTTAAG
CCTCAATAAAGCTTGCCTTGAGTGCTTCAAGTAGTGTGTGCCCGTCTGTTGTGTGACTCTGGTAACTAGA
GATCCCTCAGACCCTTTTAGTCAGTGTGGAAAATCTCTAGCAGGGCCCGTTTAAACCCGCTGATCAGCCT
CGACTGTGCCTTCTAGTTGCCAGCCATCTGTTGTTTGCCCCTCCCCCGTGCCTTCCTTGACCCTGGAAGG
TGCCACTCCCACTGTCCTTTCCTAATAAAATGAGGAAATTGCATCGCATTGTCTGAGTAGGTGTCATTCT
ATTCTGGGGGGTGGGGTGGGGCAGGACAGCAAGGGGGAGGATTGGGAAGACAATAGCAGGCATGCTGGGG
ATGCGGTGGGCTCTATGGCTTCTGAGGCGGAAAGAACCAGCTGGGGCTCTAGGGGGTATCCCC
[124 nt withheld, positions 9094-9217]
C
[91 nt withheld, positions 9219-9309]
A
[49 nt withheld, positions 9311-9359]
CCTTTGACGTTGGAGTCCACGTTCTTT
[37 nt withheld, positions 9387-9423]
ACCCTATCTCGGTCTATTCTTTTGATTTATAAGGGATTTTGCCGATTTCGGCCTATTGGTTAAAAAATGA
GCTGATTTAACAAAAATTTAACGCGAATTAATTCTGTGGAATGTGTGTCAGTTAGGGTGTGGAAAGTCCC
CAGGCTCCCCAGCAGGCAGAAGTATGCAAAGCATGCATCTCAATTAGTCAGCAACCAGGTGTGGAAAGTC
CCCAGGCTCCCCAGCAGGCAGAAGTATGCAAAGCATGCATCTCAATTAGTCAGCAACCATAGTCCCGCCC
CTAACTCCGCCCAGTTCCGCCCATTCTCCGCCCCATGGCTGACTAATTTTTTTTATTTATGCAGAGGCCG
AGGCCGCCTCTGCCTCTGAGCTATTCCAGAAGTAGTGAGGAGGCTTTTTTGGAGGCCTAGGCTTTTGCAA
AAAGCTCCCGGGAGCTTGTATATCCATTTTCGGATCTGATCAGCACGTGTTGACAATTAATCATCGGCAT
AGTATATCGGCATAGTATAATACGACAAGGTGAGGAACTAAACCATGGCCAAGTTGACCAGTGCCGTTCC
GGTGCTCACCGCGCGCGACGTCGCCGGAGCGGTCGAGTTCTGGACCGACCGGCTCGGGTTCTCCCGGGAC
TTCGTGGAGGACGACTTCGCCGGTGTGGTCCGGGACGACGTGACCCTGTTCATCAGCGCGGTCCAGGACC
AGGTGGTGCCGGACAACACCCTGGCCTGGGTGTGGGTGCGCGGCCTGGACGAGCTGTACGCCGAGTGGTC
GGAGGTCGTGTCCACGAACTTCCGGGACGCCTCCGGGCCGGCCATGACCGAGATCGGCGAGCAGCCGTGG
GGGCGGGAGTTCGCCCTGCGCGACCCGGCCGGCAACTGCGTGCACTTCGTGGCCGAGGAGCAGGACTGAC
ACGTGCTACGAGATTTCGATTCCACCGCCGCCTTCTATGAAAGGTTGGGCTTCGGAATCGTTTTCCGGGA
CGCCGGCTGGATGATCCTCCAGCGCGGGGATCTCATGCTGGAGTTCTTCGCCCACCCCAACTTGTTTATT
GCAGCTTATAATGGTTACAAATAAAGCAATAGCATCACAAATTTCACAAATAAAGCATTTTTTTCACTGC
ATTCTAGTTGTGGTTTGTCCAAACTCATCAATGTATCTTATCATGTCTGTATACCGTCGACCTCTAGCTA
GAGCTTGGCGTAATCATGGTCATAGCTGTTTCCTGTGTGAAATTGTTATCCGCTCACAATTCCACACAAC
ATACGAGCCGGAAGCATAAAGTGTAAAGCCTGGGGTGCCTAATGAGTGAGCTAACTCACATTAATTGCGT
TGCGCTCACTGCCCGCTTTCCAGTCGGGAAACCTGTCGTGCCAGCTGCATTAATGAATCGGCCAACGCGC
GGGGAGAGGCGGTTTGCGTATTGGGCGCTCTTCCGCTTCCTCGCTCACTGACTCGCTGCGCTCGGTCGTT
CGGCTGCGGCGAGCGGTATCAGCTCACTCAAAGGCGGTAATACGGTTATCCACAGAATCAGGGGATAACG
CAGGAAAGAACATGTGAGCAAAAGGCCAGCAAAAGGCCAGGAACCGTAAAAAGGCCGCGTTGCTGGCGTT
TTTCCATAGGCTCCGCCCCCCTGACGAGCATCACAAAAATCGACGCTCAAGTCAGAGGTGGCGAAACCCG
ACAGGACTATAAAGATACCAGGCGTTTCCCCCTGGAAGCTCCCTCGTGCGCTCTCCTGTTCCGACCCTGC
CGCTTACCGGATACCTGTCCGCCTTTCTCCCTTCGGGAAGCGTGGCGCTTTCTCATAGCTCACGCTGTAG
GTATCTCAGTTCGGTGTAGGTCGTTCGCTCCAAGCTGGGCTGTGTGCACGAACCCCCCGTTCAGCCCGAC
CGCTGCGCCTTATCCGGTAACTATCGTCTTGAGTCCAACCCGGTAAGACACGACTTATCGCCACTGGCAG
CAGCCACTGGTAACAGGATTAGCAGAGCGAGGTATGTAGGCGGTGCTACAGAGTTCTTGAAGTGGTGGCC
TAACTACGGCTACACTAGAAGAACAGTATTTGGTATCTGCGCTCTGCTGAAGCCAGTTACCTTCGGAAAA
AGAGTTGGTAGCTCTTGATCCGGCAAACAAACCACCGCTGGTAGCGGTGGTTTTTTTGTTTGCAAGCAGC
AGATTACGCGCAGAAAAAAAGGATCTCAAGAAGATCCTTTGATCTTTTCTACGGGGTCTGACGCTCAGTG
GAACGAAAACTCACGTTAAGGGATTTTGGTCATGAGATTATCAAAAAGGATCTTCACCTAGATCCTTTTA
AATTAAAAATGAAGTTTTAAATCAATCTAAAGTATATATGAGTAAACTTGGTCTGACAGTTACCAATGCT
TAATCAGTGAGGCACCTATCTCAGCGATCTGTCTATTTCGTTCATCCATAGTTGCCTGACTCCCCGTCGT
GTAGATAACTACGATACGGGAGGGCTTACCATCTGGCCCCAGTGCTGCAATGATACCGCGAGACCCACGC
TCACCGGCTCCAGATTTATCAGCAATAAACCAGCCAGCCGGAAGGGCCGAGCGCAGAAGTGGTCCTGCAA
CTTTATCCGCCTCCATCCAGTCTATTAATTGTTGCCGGGAAGCTAGAGTAAGTAGTTCGCCAGTTAATAG
TTTGCGCAACGTTGTTGCCATTGCTACAGGCATCGTGGTGTCACGCTCGTCGTTTGGTATGGCTTCATTC
AGCTCCGGTTCCCAACGATCAAGGCGAGTTACATGATCCCCCATGTTGTGCAAAAAAGCGGTTAGCTCCT
TCGGTCCTCCGATCGTTGTCAGAAGTAAGTTGGCCGCAGTGTTATCACTCATGGTTATGGCAGCACTGCA
TAATTCTCTTACTGTCATGCCATCCGTAAGATGCTTTTCTGTGACTGGTGAGTACTCAACCAAGTCATTC
TGAGAATAGTGTATGCGGCGACCGAGTTGCTCTTGCCCGGCGTCAATACGGGATAATACCGCGCCACATA
GCAGAACTTTAAAAGTGCTCATCATTGGAAAACGTTCTTCGGGGCGAAAACTCTCAAGGATCTTACCGCT
GTTGAGATCCAGTTCGATGTAACCCACTCGTGCACCCAACTGATCTTCAGCATCTTTTACTTTCACCAGC
GTTTCTGGGTGAGCAAAAACAGGAAGGCAAAATGCCGCAAAAAAGGGAATAAGGGCGACACGGAAATGTT
GAATACTCATACTCTTCCTTTTTCAATATTATTGAAGCATTTATCAGGGTTATTGTCTCATGAGCGGATA
CATATTTGAATGTATTTAGAAAAATAAACAAATAGGGGTTCCGCGCACATTTCCCCGAAAAGTGCCACCT
GACGTCGACGGATCGGGAGATCTCCCGATCCCCTATGGTGCACTCTCAGTACAATCTGCTCTGATGCCGC
ATAGTT
