>Addgene plasmid #198545 | Sc++ | depositor partial sequence | sequence record 384708 | Sc++ sequence 4662 bps
ATGGAAAAGAAATATAGCATTGGGCTGGACATTGGAACAAACTCCGTGGGCTGGGCTGTGATTACTGATG
ATTACAAAGTGCCTTCAAAGAAGTTTAAGGTGCTGGGCAACACCAATAGAAAGTCTATCAAGAAGAACCT
GATGGGCGCCCTGCTGTTCGACAGCGGAGAGACAGCCGAGGCAACCCGGCTGAAGAGAACAGCCCGGAGA
AGGTACACCCGCCGGAAGAACCGGATCAGATACCTCCAGGAGATTTTCGCCAATGAGATGGCCAAGCTGG
ACGATAGCTTCTTTCAGAGACTGGAGGAGTCCTTCCTGGTGGAGGAGGACAAGAAGAACGAGAGGCACCC
AATCTTTGGCAATCTGGCCGATGAGGTGGCCTATCACAGAAATTACCCTACCATCTATCACCTGAGGAAG
AAGCTGGCCGATAGCCCAGAGAAGGCCGACCTGCGCCTGATCTACCTGGCCCTGGCCCACATCATCAAGT
TCCGGGGCCACTTTCTGATCGAGGGCAAGCTGAACGCCGAGAACAGCGACGTGGCCAAGCTGTTCTACCA
GCTGATCCAGACATATAACCAGCTGTTTGAGGAGTCTCCCCTGGATGAGATCGAGGTGGACGCCAAGGGC
ATCCTGAGCGCCAGACTGTCTAAGAGCAAGAGGCTGGAGAAGCTGATCGCCGTGTTCCCAAACGAGAAGA
AGAATGGCCTGTTTGGCAATATCATCGCCCTGGCCCTGGGCCTGACCCCAAACTTCAAGTCCAATTTTGA
CCTGACAGAGGATGCCAAGCTCCAGCTGTCTAAGGATACCTACGACGATGACCTGGACGAGCTGCTGGGC
CAGATCGGCGACCAGTATGCCGATCTGTTCTCTGCCGCCAAGAACCTGAGCGATGCCATCCTGCTGTCCG
ACATCCTGAGATCCAATTCTGAGGTGACAAAGGCCCCTCTGAGCGCCAGCATGGTGAAGCGGTACGATGA
GCACCACCAGGACCTGGCCCTGCTGAAGACCCTGGTGCGGCAGCAGTTCCCAGAGAAGTATGCCGAGATT
TTCAAGGATGACACAAAGAACGGCTACGCCGGCTATGTGGGCGCCGACAAGAAGCTGAGGAAGCGCAGCG
GCAAGCTGGCCACCGAGGAGGAGTTCTACAAGTTTATCAAGCCTATCCTGGAGAAGATGGACGGAGCAGA
GGAGCTGCTGGCCAAGCTGAACAGGGATGACCTGCTGAGGAAGCAGCGCACATTTGATAATGGCAGCATC
CCTCACCAGATCCACCTGAAGGAGCTGCACGCCATCCTGAGAAGGCAGGAGGAGTTCTACCCATTTCTGA
AGGAGAACAGAGAGAAGATCGAGAAGATCCTGACCTTCAGAATCCCCTACTATGTGGGACCTCTGGCCAG
GGGCAACTCTCGCTTTGCCTGGCTGACCAGAAAGAGCGAGGAGGCCATCACACCCTGGAATTTCGAGGAG
GTGGTGGACAAGGGAGCCAGCGCCCAGTCCTTCATCGAGAGGATGACAAACTTTGATGAGCAGCTGCCAA
ATAAGAAGGTGCTGCCCAAGCACTCCCTGCTGTACGAGTATTTCACAGTGTACAATGAGCTGACCAAGGT
GAAGTATGTGACAGAGCGGATGAGAAAGCCTGAGTTCCTGTCTGGCGAGCAGAAGAAGGCCATCGTGGAC
CTGCTGTTTAAGACAAACCGCAAGGTGACCGTGAAGCAGCTGAAGGAGGATTACTTCAAGAAGATCGAGT
GCTTTGACAGCGTGGAGATCATCGGCGTGGAGGATCGGTTTAATGCCTCCCTGGGCACCTATCACGACCT
GCTGAAGATCATCAAGGATAAGGACTTCCTGGATAACGAGGAGAATGAGGACATCCTGGAGGACATCGTG
CTGACCCTGACCCTGTTTGAGGACCGCGAGATGATCGAGGAGCGGCTGAAGACCTACGCCCACCTGTTCG
ATGACAAAGTGATGAAGCAGCTGAAGCGCCGGCACTATACAGGATGGGGCCGGCTGAGCAGAAAGATGAT
CAACGGCATCAGAGATAAGCAGTCCGGCAAGACCATCCTGGATTTTCTGAAGTCTGACGGCTTCAGCAAC
AGGAACTTCATGCAGCTGATCCACGATGACAGCCTGACATTCAAGGAGGAGATCGAGAAGGCCCAGGTGT
CTGGCCAGGGCGATAGCCTGCACGAGCAGATCGCCGACCTGGCAGGCTCCCCAGCCATCAAGAAGGGCAT
CCTCCAGACCGTGAAGATCGTGGACGAGCTGGTGAAAGTGATGGGCCACAAGCCCGAGAACATCGTGATC
GAGATGGCCCGCGAGAATCAGACCACAACCAAGGGCCTCCAGCAGTCCAGGGAGCGCAAGAAGCGGATCG
AGGAGGGCATCAAGGAGCTGGAGTCTCAGATCCTGAAGGAGAACCCCGTGGAGAATACCCAGCTCCAGAA
CGAGAAGCTGTACCTGTACTACCTCCAGAATGGCAGAGACATGTATGTGGATCAGGAGCTGGACATCAAC
AGGCTGAGCGATTACGACGTGGATCACATCGTGCCCCAGTCTTTCATCAAGGATGACAGCATCGACAATA
AGGTGCTGACACGGTCCGTGGAGAACAGGGGCAAGTCCGATAATGTGCCTTCTGAGGAGGTGGTGAAGAA
GATGAAGAACTATTGGCGCCAGCTGCTGAATGCCAAGCTGATCACCCAGCGCAAGTTTGACAACCTGACA
AAGGCAGAGAGGGGAGGCCTGTCTGAGGCAGATAAGGCCGGCTTCATCAAGAGACAGCTGGTGGAGACAA
GGCAGATCACCAAGCACGTGGCCAGAATCCTGGACAGCCGGATGAACACCAAGCGGGACAAGAATGATAA
GCCTATCCGGGAGGTGAAAGTGATCACCCTGAAGTCCAAGCTGGTGTCTGATTTCCGCAAGGACTTTCAG
CTGTACAAGGTGCGGGACATCAACAATTACCACCACGCCCACGATGCCTATCTGAACGCCGTGGTGGGCA
CCGCCCTGATCAAGAAGTATCCAAAGCTGGAGAGCGAGTTCGTGTACGGCGATTATAAGGTGTACGACGT
GAGAAAGATGATCGCCAAGTCTGAGCAGGAGATCGGCAAGGCCACCGCCAAGAGGTTCTTTTACAGCAAC
ATCATGAATTTCTTTAAGACAGAGGTGAAGCTGGCCAACGGAGAGATCAGGAAGCGGCCCCTGATCGAGA
CAAACGGCGAGACAGGCGAGGTGGTGTGGAATAAGGAGAAGGACTTTGCCACCGTGAGAAAGGTGCTGGC
CATGCCCCAAGTGAATATCGTGAAGAAGACAGAGGTGCAGACCGGCGGCTTCTCTAAGGAGAGCATCCTG
TCCAAGAGGGAGTCCGCCAAGCTGATCCCCCGCAAGAAGGGCTGGGATACCCGGAAGTACGGCGGCTTTG
GCTCCCCTACAGTGGCCTATTCTATCCTGGTGGTGGCCAAGGTGGAGAAGGGCAAGGCCAAGAAGCTGAA
GTCCGTGAAGGTGCTGGTGGGCATCACCATCATGGAGAAGGGCTCTTACGAGAAGGACCCCATCGGCTTC
CTGGAGGCCAAGGGCTATAAGGACATCAAGAAGGAGCTGATCTTCAAGCTGCCTAAGTACAGCCTGTTTG
AGCTGGAGAACGGCAGAAGGCGCATGCTGGCCTCCGCCAAGGAGCTCCAGAAGGCCAATGAGCTGGTGCT
GCCACAGCACCTGGTGCGCCTGCTGTACTATACACAGAACATCAGCGCCACAACCGGCTCCAACAATCTG
GGCTACATCGAGCAGCACCGGGAGGAGTTCAAGGAGATTTTCGAGAAGATCATCGACTTCTCCGAGAAGT
ATATCCTGAAGAACAAGGTGAACTCTAATCTGAAGAGCTCCTTCGATGAGCAGTTTGCCGTGTCTGACAG
CATCCTGCTGTCCAATTCTTTCGTGTCCCTGCTGAAGTACACCAGCTTTGGCGCCTCCGGCGGCTTCACA
TTTCTGGACCTGGATGTGAAGCAGGGCAGGCTGCGCTATCAGACAGTGACCGAGGTGCTGGATGCCACCC
TGATCTACCAGAGCATTACCGGACTGTATGAAACTCGGACTGACCTGAGCCAGCTGGGGGGGGACAAGCG
ACCTGCCGCCACAAAGAAGGCTGGACAGGCTAAGAAGAAGAAAGATTACAAAGACGATGACGATAAGGGA
TCCGGCGCAACAAACTTCTCTCTGCTGAAACAAGCCGGAGATGTCGAAGAGAATCCTGGACCGATGGCCA
AGCCTTTGTCTCAAGAAGAATCCACCCTCATTGAAAGAGCAACGGCTACAATCAACAGCATCCCCATCTC
TGAAGACTACAGCGTCGCCAGCGCAGCTCTCTCTAGCGACGGCCGCATCTTCACTGGTGTCAATGTATAT
CATTTTACTGGGGGACCTTGTGCAGAACTCGTGGTGCTGGGCACTGCTGCTGCTGCGGCAGCTGGCAACC
TGACTTGTATCGTCGCGATCGGAAATGAGAACAGGGGCATCTTGAGCCCCTGCGGACGGTGCCGACAGGT
GCTTCTCGATCTGCATCCTGGGATCAAAGCCATAGTGAAGGACAGTGATGGACAGCCGACGGCAGTTGGG
ATTCGTGAATTGCTGCCCTCTGGTTATGTGTGGGAGGGCTAA
